Addgene plasmid #225665: 18065-M02-412
Purpose: Lentiviral expression of FLAG-tagged fluorescent proteins for immunohistochemical detection in FFPE tissue
Depositing lab: Dominic Esposito. Depositing organization: Frederick National Laboratory. Publication: Live tumor imaging shows macrophage induction and TMEM-mediated enrichment of cancer stem cells during metastatic dissemination. Sharma VP, Tang B, Wang Y, Duran CL, Karagiannis GS, Xue EA, Entenberg D, Borriello L, Coste A, Eddy RJ, Kim G, Ye X, Jones JG, Grunblatt E, Agi N, Roy S, Bandyopadhyaya G, Adler E, Surve CR, Esposito D, Goswami S, Segall JE, Guo W, Condeelis JS, Wakefield LM, Oktay MH. Nat Commun. 2021 Dec 15;12(1):7300. doi: 10.1038/s41467-021-27308-2. PubMed 34911937.
Backbone
  Vector backbone: pDest-412
  Backbone size w/o insert (bp): 5295
  Vector type: Lentiviral
Growth in bacteria
  Bacterial resistance: Ampicillin, 100 μg/mL
  Growth temperature: 30°C
  Growth strain: NEB Stable
  Copy number: Low Copy
Gene/Insert 1
  Gene/Insert name: dsmCherry (alt name: destabilized form of mCherry)
  Promoter: SORE6-mCMVp
  Tag / fusion protein: 3xFLAG (N terminal on insert)
  Cloning method: Gateway Cloning
  Sequencing primers: 5′ n/a
Gene/Insert 2
  Gene/Insert name: delCD19
  Species: H. sapiens (human)
  Mutation: C-terminally truncated (aa 1-333 only)
  Entrez Gene: CD19 (a.k.a. B4, CVID3)
  Promoter: WPRE-SV40p
  Cloning method: Gateway Cloning
  Sequencing primers: 5′ n/a
Terms and licenses: Academic/Nonprofit Terms; Industry Terms: Not Available to Industry
How to cite: 18065-M02-412 was a gift from Dominic Esposito (Addgene plasmid # 225665 ; http://n2t.net/addgene:225665 ; RRID:Addgene_225665)
