[The description below was written by a language model from this plasmid's Addgene catalogue record and pLannotate feature annotations shown in this document.]
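Description:
18065-M02-412 is a lentiviral expression plasmid built by multisite Gateway recombination into the pDest-412 backbone, with a full sequence of about 8.7 kb. It has the layout of a third-generation, self-inactivating HIV-1 transfer vector. An RSV promoter drives a truncated 5' LTR, followed by the Ψ packaging signal with a gag fragment, the RRE for Rev-dependent nuclear export, and the cPPT/CTS. A truncated 3' LTR lies downstream and is followed by an SV40 polyadenylation signal and SV40 origin. In bacteria the plasmid carries a ColE1/pUC-type origin and ampicillin resistance (AmpR). The catalogue lists it as low copy, although the origin is annotated as a high-copy type.

Residual att sites flank two cassettes in the payload. In the first, the promoter recorded as SORE6-mCMVp drives mCherry. The feature table annotates only the minimal CMV promoter, and the unannotated segment between attB4 and attB5 just upstream presumably holds the SORE6 response element. The mCherry carries an N-terminal 3xFLAG tag and a C-terminal destabilising sequence, which is annotated by its match to the ornithine decarboxylase degron of d1EGFP. The resulting short-lived "dsmCherry" should follow current promoter activity rather than accumulate. A WPRE follows the reporter to enhance transcript expression. The second cassette then uses the SV40 early promoter (with an adjacent bacterial EM7 promoter) to express human CD19 truncated to residues 1–333. The record does not state the role of this truncated CD19.

The stated purpose is lentiviral expression of FLAG-tagged fluorescent proteins, so that reporter-positive cells can be detected by immunohistochemistry in formalin-fixed, paraffin-embedded tissue. The associated study concerns live imaging of cancer stem cells during metastatic dissemination.
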