Features (pLannotate 1.2.2; 35 found; start..end, strand, type, name):
      1..227     +  promoter       RSV promoter: Rous sarcoma virus enhancer/promoter
    228..408     +  LTR            5' LTR (truncated): truncated 5' long terminal repeat (LTR) from HIV-1
    455..580     +  misc_feature   HIV-1 Ψ: packaging signal of human immunodeficiency virus type 1
    564..927     +  CDS            HIV-1 gag (fragment): gag protein from human immunodeficiency virus 1; gag
   1073..1306    +  misc_feature   RRE: The Rev response element (RRE) of HIV-1 allows for Rev-dependent mRNA export from the nucleus to the cytoplasm.
   1683..1783    +  CDS            Rev (fragment): human immunodeficiency virus 1 (HIV-1) Rev protein; rev; enhances nuclear export of unspliced and incompletely spliced viral mRNAs
   1802..1918    +  misc_feature   cPPT/CTS: central polypurine tract and central termination sequence of HIV-1
   1941..1961    +  protein_bind   attB4: mutant version of attB; core recombination site for the Gateway® BP reaction BP Clonase™
   2206..2224    -  protein_bind   attB5 (fragment): mutant version of attB; core recombination site for the Gateway® BP reaction BP Clonase™
   2225..2263    +  promoter       minimal CMV promoter: human cytomegalovirus (CMV) immediate early promoter
   2346..2363    +  protein_bind   attL1 (fragment): mutant version of attL; recombination site for the Gateway® LR reaction LR Clonase™
   2375..2440    +  CDS            3xFLAG: three tandem FLAG® epitope tags, followed by an enterokinase cleavage site
   2441..3145    +  CDS            mCherry: mCherry is a basic (constitutively fluorescent) red fluorescent protein published in 2004, derived from Discosoma sp.. It is reported to be a very rapidly-maturing monomer with low acid sensitivity.
   3124..3270    +  CDS            d1EGFP (fragment): EGFP destabilized by fusion to a mutated version of residues 422-461 of mouse ornithine decarboxylase, giving an in vivo half-life of ~1 hour mammalian codon-optimized
   3276..3293    -  protein_bind   attL2 (fragment): mutant version of attL; recombination site for the Gateway® LR reaction LR Clonase™
   3308..3896    +  misc_feature   WPRE: woodchuck hepatitis virus posttranscriptional regulatory element
   3991..4201    +  promoter       SV40 promoter: SV40 early promoter
   4257..4304    +  promoter       EM7 promoter: synthetic bacterial promoter&nbsp
   4323..5321    +  CDS            CD19 (fragment): CD19_HUMAN - Experimental evidence at protein level: Swiss-Prot protein existence level 1. Functions as coreceptor for the B-cell antigen receptor complex (BCR) on B-lymphocytes. Decreases the threshold for activation of downstream signaling pathways and for triggering B-cell responses to antigens (PubMed:2463100, PubMed:1373518, PubMed:16672701). Activates signaling pathways that lead to the activation of phosphatidylinositol 3-kinase and the mobilization of intracellular Ca(2+) stores (PubMed:9382888, PubMed:9317126, PubMed:12387743, PubMed:16672701). Is not required for early steps during B
   5329..5345    +  misc_feature   MCS (fragment): pUC18/19 multiple cloning site
   5347..5367    -  protein_bind   attB3: mutant version of attB; core recombination site for the Gateway® BP reaction BP Clonase™
   5372..5503    +  CDS            nef (fragment): NEF_HV1LA - Experimental evidence at protein level: Swiss-Prot protein existence level 1. Extracellular Nef protein targets CD4(+) T-lymphocytes for apoptosis by interacting with CXCR4 surface receptors. From Human immunodeficiency virus type 1 group M subtype B (isolate Lai) (HIV-1).
   5489..5669    +  LTR            5' LTR (truncated): truncated 5' long terminal repeat (LTR) from HIV-1
   5741..5862    +  polyA_signal   SV40 poly(A) signal: SV40 polyadenylation signal
   5902..6037    +  rep_origin     SV40 ori: SV40 origin of replication
   6094..6110    -  protein_bind   lac operator: The lac repressor binds to the lac operator to inhibit transcription in E. coli. This inhibition can be relieved by adding lactose or isopropyl-β-D-thiogalactopyranoside (IPTG). lac repressor encoded by lacI
   6118..6148    -  promoter       lac promoter: promoter for the E. coli lac operon
   6163..6184    -  protein_bind   CAP binding site: CAP binding activates transcription in the presence of cAMP. E. coli catabolite activator protein
   6197..6289    -  CDS            lacI (fragment): lac repressor; lacI; The lac repressor binds to the lac operator to inhibit transcription in E. coli. This inhibition can be relieved by adding lactose or isopropyl-β-D-thiogalactopyranoside (IPTG).
   6472..7060    -  rep_origin     ori: high-copy-number ColE1/pMB1/pBR322/pUC origin of replication
   7231..8091    -  CDS            AmpR: β-lactamase; bla; confers resistance to ampicillin, carbenicillin, and related antibiotics
   8092..8196    -  promoter       AmpR promoter: bla
   8291..8326    +  CDS            rop (fragment): Rop protein, which maintains plasmids at low copy number; rop
   8428..8527    +  misc_feature   bom (fragment): basis of mobility region from pBR322
   8533..8687    -  CDS            lacZα (fragment): LacZα fragment of β-galactosidase; lacZ fragment
>Addgene plasmid #225665 | 18065-M02-412 | addgene full sequence | sequence record 452347 | Addgene NGS Result
TGTAGTCTTATGCAATACTCTTGTAGTCTTGCAACATGGTAACGATGAGTTAGCAACATGCCTTACAAGG
AGAGAAAAAGCACCGTGCATGCCGATTGGTGGAAGTAAGGTGGTACGATCGTGCCTTATTAGGAAGGCAA
CAGACGGGTCTGACATGGATTGGACGAACCACTGAATTGCCGCATTGCAGAGATATTGTATTTAAGTGCC
TAGCTCGATACATAAACGGGTCTCTCTGGTTAGACCAGATCTGAGCCTGGGAGCTCTCTGGCTAACTAGG
GAACCCACTGCTTAAGCCTCAATAAAGCTTGCCTTGAGTGCTTCAAGTAGTGTGTGCCCGTCTGTTGTGT
GACTCTGGTAACTAGAGATCCCTCAGACCCTTTTAGTCAGTGTGGAAAATCTCTAGCAGTGGCGCCCGAA
CAGGGACTTGAAAGCGAAAGGGAAACCAGAGGAGCTCTCTCGACGCAGGACTCGGCTTGCTGAAGCGCGC
ACGGCAAGAGGCGAGGGGCGGCGACTGGTGAGTACGCCAAAAATTTTGACTAGCGGAGGCTAGAAGGAGA
GAGATGGGTGCGAGAGCGTCAGTATTAAGCGGGGGAGAATTAGATCGCGATGGGAAAAAATTCGGTTAAG
GCCAGGGGGAAAGAAAAAATATAAATTAAAACATATAGTATGGGCAAGCAGGGAGCTAGAACGATTCGCA
GTTAATCCTGGCCTGTTAGAAACATCAGAAGGCTGTAGACAAATACTGGGACAGCTACAACCATCCCTTC
AGACAGGATCAGAAGAACTTAGATCATTATATAATACAGTAGCAACCCTCTATTGTGTGCATCAAAGGAT
AGAGATAAAAGACACCAAGGAAGCTTTAGACAAGATAGAGGAAGAGCAAAACAAAAGTAAGACCACCGCA
CAGCAAGCGGCCGCTGATCTTCAGACCTGGAGGAGGAGATATGAGGGACAATTGGAGAAGTGAATTATAT
AAATATAAAGTAGTAAAAATTGAACCATTAGGAGTAGCACCCACCAAGGCAAAGAGAAGAGTGGTGCAGA
GAGAAAAAAGAGCAGTGGGAATAGGAGCTTTGTTCCTTGGGTTCTTGGGAGCAGCAGGAAGCACTATGGG
CGCAGCGTCAATGACGCTGACGGTACAGGCCAGACAATTATTGTCTGGTATAGTGCAGCAGCAGAACAAT
TTGCTGAGGGCTATTGAGGCGCAACAGCATCTGTTGCAACTCACAGTCTGGGGCATCAAGCAGCTCCAGG
CAAGAATCCTGGCTGTGGAAAGATACCTAAAGGATCAACAGCTCCTGGGGATTTGGGGTTGCTCTGGAAA
ACTCATTTGCACCACTGCTGTGCCTTGGAATGCTAGTTGGAGTAATAAATCTCTGGAACAGATTTGGAAT
CACACGACCTGGATGGAGTGGGACAGAGAAATTAACAATTACACAAGCTTAATACACTCCTTAATTGAAG
AATCGCAAAACCAGCAAGAAAAGAATGAACAAGAATTATTGGAATTAGATAAATGGGCAAGTTTGTGGAA
TTGGTTTAACATAACAAATTGGCTGTGGTATATAAAATTATTCATAATGATAGTAGGAGGCTTGGTAGGT
TTAAGAATAGTTTTTGCTGTACTTTCTATAGTGAATAGAGTTAGGCAGGGATATTCACCATTATCGTTTC
AGACCCACCTCCCAACCCCGAGGGGACCCGACAGGCCCGAAGGAATAGAAGAAGAAGGTGGAGAGAGAGA
CAGAGACAGATCCATTCGATTAGTGAACGGATCTCGACGGTATCGGTTAACTTTTAAAAGAAAAGGGGGG
ATTGGGGGGTACAGTGCAGGGGAAAGAATAGTAGACATAATAGCAACAGACATACAAACTAAAGAATTAC
AAAAACAAATTACAAAATTCAAAATTTTATCGATGAATTCCCGCTCGAATCAACTTTGTATAGAAAAGTT
GGCCAAATTACAAAATTCAAAATTTTATCGATCAGCTACTTTTGCATTACAATGGCCTTGGTGCAGCTAC
TTTTGCATTACAATGGCCTTGGTGCAGCTACTTTTGCATTACAATGGCCTTGGTGGAATTCCAGCTACTT
TTGCATTACAATGGCCTTGGTGCAGCTACTTTTGCATTACAATGGCCTTGGTGCAGCTACTTTTGCATTA
CAATGGCCTTGGTGACTAGTTAGGCGTGTACGGGCCAACTTTTGTATACAAAGTGGTAGGCGTGTACGGT
GGGAGGCCTATATAAGCAGAGCTCGTTTAGTGAACCGTCAGATCGCCTGGAGACGCCATCCACGCTGTTT
TGACCTCCATAGAAGACACCGGGACCGATCCAGCACAACTTTGTACAAAAAAGTTGGCACCATGGACTAC
AAAGACCATGACGGTGATTATAAGGATCACGACATCGATTACAAGGATGACGATGACAAGGTGAGCAAGG
GCGAGGAGGATAACATGGCCATCATCAAGGAGTTCATGCGCTTCAAGGTGCACATGGAGGGCTCCGTGAA
CGGCCACGAGTTCGAGATCGAGGGCGAGGGCGAGGGCCGCCCCTACGAGGGCACCCAGACCGCCAAGCTG
AAGGTGACCAAGGGTGGCCCCCTGCCCTTCGCCTGGGACATCCTGTCCCCTCAGTTCATGTACGGCTCCA
AGGCCTACGTGAAGCACCCCGCCGACATCCCCGACTACTTGAAGCTGTCCTTCCCCGAGGGCTTCAAGTG
GGAGCGCGTGATGAACTTCGAGGACGGCGGCGTGGTGACCGTGACCCAGGACTCCTCCCTGCAGGACGGC
GAGTTCATCTACAAGGTGAAGCTGCGCGGCACCAACTTCCCCTCCGACGGCCCCGTAATGCAGAAGAAGA
CCATGGGCTGGGAGGCCTCCTCCGAGCGGATGTACCCCGAGGACGGCGCCCTGAAGGGCGAGATCAAGCA
GAGGCTGAAGCTGAAGGACGGCGGCCACTACGACGCTGAGGTCAAGACCACCTACAAGGCCAAGAAGCCC
GTGCAGCTGCCCGGCGCCTACAACGTCAACATCAAGTTGGACATCACCTCCCACAACGAGGACTACACCA
TCGTGGAACAGTACGAACGCGCCGAGGGCCGCCACTCCACCGGCGGCATGGACGAGCTGTACAAGCTTAG
CCATGGCTTCCCGCCGGCGGTGGCGGCGCAGGATGATGGCACGCTGCCCATGTCTTGTGCCCAGGAGAGC
GGGATGGACCGTCACCCTGCAGCCTGTGCTTCTGCTAGGATCAATGTGTAATCAACTTTCTTGTACAAAG
TTGTGATTCGACTCGACAATCAACCTCTGGATTACAAAATTTGTGAAAGATTGACTGGTATTCTTAACTA
TGTTGCTCCTTTTACGCTATGTGGATACGCTGCTTTAATGCCTTTGTATCATGCTATTGCTTCCCGTATG
GCTTTCATTTTCTCCTCCTTGTATAAATCCTGGTTGCTGTCTCTTTATGAGGAGTTGTGGCCCGTTGTCA
GGCAACGTGGCGTGGTGTGCACTGTGTTTGCTGACGCAACCCCCACTGGTTGGGGCATTGCCACCACCTG
TCAGCTCCTTTCCGGGACTTTCGCTTTCCCCCTCCCTATTGCCACGGCGGAACTCATCGCCGCCTGCCTT
GCCCGCTGCTGGACAGGGGCTCGGCTGTTGGGCACTGACAATTCCGTGGTGTTGTCGGGGAAGCTGACGT
CCTTTCCATGGCTGCTCGCCTGTGTTGCCACCTGGATTCTGCGCGGGACGTCCTTCTGCTACGTCCCTTC
GGCCCTCAATCCAGCGGACCTTCCTTCCCGCGGCCTGCTGCCGGCTCTGCGGCCTCTTCCGCGTCTTCGC
CTTCGCCCTCAGACGAGTCGGATCTCCCTTTGGGCCGCCTCCCCGCCTGGAATTCTGCAGATATCCGGTT
AGTAATGAGTTTGGAATTAATTCTGTGGAATGTGTGTCAGTTAGGGTGTGGAAAGTCCCCAGGCTCCCCA
GCAGGCAGAAGTATGCAAAGCATGCATCTCAATTAGTCAGCAACCATAGTCCCGCCCCTAACTCCGCCCA
TCCCGCCCCTAACTCCGCCCAGTTCCGCCCATTCTCCGCCCCATGGCTGACTAATTTTTTTTATTTATGC
AGAGGCCGAGGCCGCCTCTGCCTCTGAGCTATTCCAGAAGTAGTGAGGAGGCTTTTTTGGAGGCCTAGGC
TTTTGCAAAAAGCTCCCGGGAGCTTGTATATCCATTTTCGGATCTGATCAGCACGTGTTGACAATTAATC
ATCGGCATAGTATATCGGCATAGTATAATACGACAAGGTGAGGAACTAAACCATGCCACCTCCTCGCCTC
CTCTTCTTCCTCCTCTTCCTCACCCCCATGGAAGTCAGGCCCGAGGAACCTCTAGTGGTGAAGGTGGAAG
AGGGAGATAACGCTGTGCTGCAGTGCCTCAAGGGGACCTCAGATGGCCCCACTCAGCAGCTGACCTGGTC
TCGGGAGTCCCCGCTTAAACCCTTCTTAAAACTCAGCCTGGGGCTGCCAGGCCTGGGAATCCACATGAGG
CCCCTGGCCATCTGGCTTTTCATCTTCAACGTCTCTCAACAGATGGGGGGCTTCTACCTGTGCCAGCCGG
GGCCCCCCTCTGAGAAGGCCTGGCAGCCTGGCTGGACAGTCAATGTGGAGGGCAGCGGGGAGCTGTTCCG
GTGGAATGTTTCGGACCTAGGTGGCCTGGGCTGTGGCCTGAAGAACAGGTCCTCAGAGGGCCCCAGCTCC
CCTTCCGGGAAGCTCATGAGCCCCAAGCTGTATGTGTGGGCCAAAGACCGCCCTGAGATCTGGGAGGGAG
AGCCTCCGTGTCTCCCACCGAGGGACAGCCTGAACCAGAGCCTCAGCCAGGACCTCACCATGGCCCCTGG
CTCCACACTCTGGCTGTCCTGTGGGGTACCCCCTGACTCTGTGTCCAGGGGCCCCCTCTCCTGGACCCAT
GTGCACCCCAAGGGGCCTAAGTCATTGCTGAGCCTAGAGCTGAAGGACGATCGCCCGGCCAGAGATATGT
GGGTAATGGAGACGGGTCTGTTGTTGCCCCGGGCCACAGCTCAAGACGCTGGAAAGTATTATTGTCACCG
TGGCAACCTGACCATGTCATTCCACCTGGAGATCACTGCTCGGCCAGTACTATGGCACTGGCTGCTGAGG
ACTGGTGGCTGGAAGGTCTCAGCTGTGACTTTGGCTTATCTGATCTTCTGCCTGTGTTCCCTTGTGGGCA
TTCTTCATCTTCAAAGAGCCCTGGTCCTGAGGAGGAAAAGAAAGCGAATGACTGACCCCACCAGGAGATT
CTAAGCACAATTCGAGCTCGGTACCTCAACTTTATTATACATAGTTGATCTTTAAGACCAATGACTTACA
AGGCAGCTGTAGATCTTAGCCACTTTTTAAAAGAAAAGGGGGGACTGGAAGGGCTAATTCACTCCCAACG
AAGATAAGATCTGCTTTTTGCTTGTACTGGGTCTCTCTGGTTAGACCAGATCTGAGCCTGGGAGCTCTCT
GGCTAACTAGGGAACCCACTGCTTAAGCCTCAATAAAGCTTGCCTTGAGTGCTTCAAGTAGTGTGTGCCC
GTCTGTTGTGTGACTCTGGTAACTAGAGATCCCTCAGACCCTTTTAGTCAGTGTGGAAAATCTCTAGCAG
TAGTAGTTCATGTCATCTTATTATTCAGTATTTATAACTTGCAAAGAAATGAATATCAGAGAGTGAGAGG
AACTTGTTTATTGCAGCTTATAATGGTTACAAATAAAGCAATAGCATCACAAATTTCACAAATAAAGCAT
TTTTTTCACTGCATTCTAGTTGTGGTTTGTCCAAACTCATCAATGTATCTTATCATGTCTGGCTCTAGCT
ATCCCGCCCCTAACTCCGCCCATCCCGCCCCTAACTCCGCCCAGTTCCGCCCATTCTCCGCCCCATGGCT
GACTAATTTTTTTTATTTATGCAGAGGCCGAGGCCGCCTCGGCCTCTGAGCTATTCCAGAAGTAGTGAGG
AGGCTTTTTTGGAGGCCTAGACTTTTGCAGAGACCAAATTCGTAATCATGTCATAGCTGTTTCCTGTGTG
AAATTGTTATCCGCTCACAATTCCACACAACATACGAGCCGGAAGCATAAAGTGTAAAGCCTGGGGTGCC
TAATGAGTGAGCTAACTCACATTAATTGCGTTGCGCTCACTGCCCGCTTTCCAGTCGGGAAACCTGTCGT
GCCAGCTGCATTAATGAATCGGCCAACGCGCGGGGAGAGGCGGTTTGCGTATTGGGCGCTCTTCCGCTTC
CTCGCTCACTGACTCGCTGCGCTCGGTCGTTCGGCTGCGGCGAGCGGTATCAGCTCACTCAAAGGCGGTA
ATACGGTTATCCACAGAATCAGGGGATAACGCAGGAAAGAACATGTGAGCAAAAGGCCAGCAAAAGGCCA
GGAACCGTAAAAAGGCCGCGTTGCTGGCGTTTTTCCATAGGCTCCGCCCCCCTGACGAGCATCACAAAAA
TCGACGCTCAAGTCAGAGGTGGCGAAACCCGACAGGACTATAAAGATACCAGGCGTTTCCCCCTGGAAGC
TCCCTCGTGCGCTCTCCTGTTCCGACCCTGCCGCTTACCGGATACCTGTCCGCCTTTCTCCCTTCGGGAA
GCGTGGCGCTTTCTCATAGCTCACGCTGTAGGTATCTCAGTTCGGTGTAGGTCGTTCGCTCCAAGCTGGG
CTGTGTGCACGAACCCCCCGTTCAGCCCGACCGCTGCGCCTTATCCGGTAACTATCGTCTTGAGTCCAAC
CCGGTAAGACACGACTTATCGCCACTGGCAGCAGCCACTGGTAACAGGATTAGCAGAGCGAGGTATGTAG
GCGGTGCTACAGAGTTCTTGAAGTGGTGGCCTAACTACGGCTACACTAGAAGAACAGTATTTGGTATCTG
CGCTCTGCTGAAGCCAGTTACCTTCGGAAAAAGAGTTGGTAGCTCTTGATCCGGCAAACAAACCACCGCT
GGTAGCGGTGGTTTTTTTGTTTGCAAGCAGCAGATTACGCGCAGAAAAAAAGGATCTCAAGAAGATCCTT
TGATCTTTTCTACGGGGTCTGACGCTCAGTGGAACGAAAACTCACGTTAAGGGATTTTGGTCATGAGATT
ATCAAAAAGGATCTTCACCTAGATCCTTTTAAATTAAAAATGAAGTTTTAAATCAATCTAAAGTATATAT
GAGTAAACTTGGTCTGACAGTTACCAATGCTTAATCAGTGAGGCACCTATCTCAGCGATCTGTCTATTTC
GTTCATCCATAGTTGCCTGACTCCCCGTCGTGTAGATAACTACGATACGGGAGGGCTTACCATCTGGCCC
CAGTGCTGCAATGATACCGCGAGACCCACGCTCACCGGCTCCAGATTTATCAGCAATAAACCAGCCAGCC
GGAAGGGCCGAGCGCAGAAGTGGTCCTGCAACTTTATCCGCCTCCATCCAGTCTATTAATTGTTGCCGGG
AAGCTAGAGTAAGTAGTTCGCCAGTTAATAGTTTGCGCAACGTTGTTGCCATTGCTACAGGCATCGTGGT
GTCACGCTCGTCGTTTGGTATGGCTTCATTCAGCTCCGGTTCCCAACGATCAAGGCGAGTTACATGATCC
CCCATGTTGTGCAAAAAAGCGGTTAGCTCCTTCGGTCCTCCGATCGTTGTCAGAAGTAAGTTGGCCGCAG
TGTTATCACTCATGGTTATGGCAGCACTGCATAATTCTCTTACTGTCATGCCATCCGTAAGATGCTTTTC
TGTGACTGGTGAGTACTCAACCAAGTCATTCTGAGAATAGTGTATGCGGCGACCGAGTTGCTCTTGCCCG
GCGTCAATACGGGATAATACCGCGCCACATAGCAGAACTTTAAAAGTGCTCATCATTGGAAAACGTTCTT
CGGGGCGAAAACTCTCAAGGATCTTACCGCTGTTGAGATCCAGTTCGATGTAACCCACTCGTGCACCCAA
CTGATCTTCAGCATCTTTTACTTTCACCAGCGTTTCTGGGTGAGCAAAAACAGGAAGGCAAAATGCCGCA
AAAAAGGGAATAAGGGCGACACGGAAATGTTGAATACTCATACTCTTCCTTTTTCAATATTATTGAAGCA
TTTATCAGGGTTATTGTCTCATGAGCGGATACATATTTGAATGTATTTAGAAAAATAAACAAATAGGGGT
TCCGCGCACATTTCCCCGAAAAGTGCCACCTGACGTCTAAGAAACCATTATTATCATGACATTAACCTAT
AAAAATAGGCGTATCACGAGGCCCTTTCGTCTCGCGCGTTTCGGTGATGACGGTGAAAACCTCTGACACA
TGCAGCTCCCGGAGACGGTCACAGCTTGTCTGTAAGCGGATGCCGGGAGCAGACAAGCCCGTCAGGGCGC
GTCAGCGGGTGTTGGCGGGTGTCGGGGCTGGCTTAACTATGCGGCATCAGAGCAGATTGTACTGAGAGTG
CACCATATGCGGTGTGAAATACCGCACAGATGCGTAAGGAGAAAATACCGCATCAGGCGCCATTCGCCAT
TCAGGCTGCGCAACTGTTGGGAAGGGCGATCGGTGCGGGCCTCTTCGCTATTACGCCAGCTGGCGAAAGG
GGGATGTGCTGCAAGGCGATTAAGTTGGGTAACGCCAGGGTTTTCCCAGTCACGACGTTGTAAAACGACG
GCCAGTGCCAAGCTGACGCG
